>Addgene plasmid #172127 | pAAV-EF1a-FRT-EBFP-tTAn | addgene full sequence | sequence record 343529 | Addgene NGS Result
CCTGCAGGCAGCTGCGCGCTCGCTCGCTCACTGAGGCCGCCCGGGCGTCGGGCGACCTTTGGTCGCCCGG
CCTCAGTGAGCGAGCGAGCGCGCAGAGAGGGAGTGGCCAACTCCATCACTAGGGGTTCCTGCGGCCGCAC
GCGTAAGCTTTGCAAAGATGGATAAAGTTTTAAACAGAGAGGAATCTTTGCAGCTAATGGACCTTCTAGG
TCTTGAAAGGAGTGGGAATTGGCTCCGGTGCCCGTCAGTGGGCAGAGCGCACATCGCCCACAGTCCCCGA
GAAGTTGGGGGGAGGGGTCGGCAATTGAACCGGTGCCTAGAGAAGGTGGCGCGGGGTAAACTGGGAAAGT
GATGTCGTGTACTGGCTCCGCCTTTTTCCCGAGGGTGGGGGAGAACCGTATATAAGTGCAGTAGTCGCCG
TGAACGTTCTTTTTCGCAACGGGTTTGCCGCCAGAACACAGGTAAGTGCCGTGTGTGGTTCCCGCGGGCC
TGGCCTCTTTACGGGTTATGGCCCTTGCGTGCCTTGAATTACTTCCACCTGGCTGCAGTACGTGATTCTT
GATCCCGAGCTTCGGGTTGGAAGTGGGTGGGAGAGTTCGAGGCCTTGCGCTTAAGGAGCCCCTTCGCCTC
GTGCTTGAGTTGAGGCCTGGCCTGGGCGCTGGGGCCGCCGCGTGCGAATCTGGTGGCACCTTCGCGCCTG
TCTCGCTGCTTTCGATAAGTCTCTAGCCATTTAAAATTTTTGATGACCTGCTGCGACGCTTTTTTTCTGG
CAAGATAGTCTTGTAAATGCGGGCCAAGATCTGCACACTGGTATTTCGGTTTTTGGGGCCGCGGGCGGCG
ACGGGGCCCGTGCGTCCCAGCGCACATGTTCGGCGAGGCGGGGCCTGCGAGCGCGGCCACCGAGAATCGG
ACGGGGGTAGTCTCAAGCTGGCCGGCCTGCTCTGGTGCCTGGCCTCGCGCCGCCGTGTATCGCCCCGCCC
TGGGCGGCAAGGCTGGCCCGGTCGGCACCAGTTGCGTGAGCGGAAAGATGGCCGCTTCCCGGCCCTGCTG
CAGGGAGCTCAAAATGGAGGACGCGGCGCTCGGGAGAGCGGGCGGGTGAGTCACCCACACAAAGGAAAAG
GGCCTTTCCGTCCTCAGCCGTCGCTTCATGTGACTCCACGGAGTACCGGGCGCCGTCCAGGCACCTCGAT
TAGTTCTCGAGCTTTTGGAGTACGTCGTCTTTAGGTTGGGGGGAGGGGTTTTATGCGATGGAGTTTCCCC
ACACTGAGTGGGTGGAGACTGAAGTTAGGCCAGCTTGGCACTTGATGTAATTCTCCTTGGAATTTGCCCT
TTTTGAGTTTGGATCTTGGTTCATTCTCAAGCCTCAGACAGTGGTTCAAAGTTTTTTTCTTCCATTTCAG
GTGTCGTGAGGTACCGGATCCTCTAGAGTCGACTCCGGAGAAGTTCCTATTCTCTAGAAAGTATAGGAAC
TTCGCAGAATGGTAGCTGGATTGTAGCTGCTATTAGCAATATGAAACCTCTTAGAAGTTCCTATTCTTCA
AAAGGTATAGGAACTTCGGCGCGCCTTACTCCTTCACGTACAGGCACATGCCCTCCTTCAGGCCGCCGCT
GATGTTCATCTCGCCGGTCTGGGTGGGGAACAGGTGCTCCTCGCTGCAGATGATCTCCTTGCCGTCCTCC
AGGGTGATCTTGTAGCTCTTCTTCTTGCTCTTGGGGAACACGTTCAGCACCTCGTTGTAGCCGGTGTTGC
TCAGCACCAGGTCGCCCACCTGGATGTTGCTGATCTCCTTCATGCCCTGGGGGGTCTGCACCTGGGTCTT
CAGGTCCAGGCAGTAGCCGCTGCGGGTCCCGCCGCTTTCGCACTTTAGCTGTTTCTCCAGGCCACATATG
ATTAGTTCCAGGCCGAAAAGGAAGGCAGGTTCGGCTCCCTGATGGTCGAACAGCTCAATTGCTTGTCTCA
GAAGTGGGGGCATAGAATCGGTGGTAGGTGTCTCTCTTTCCTCTTTTGCTACTTGATGCTCCTGATCCTC
CAATACGCAGCCCAGTGTAAAGTGGCCCACGGCGGACAGAGCGTACAGTGCGTTCTCCAGGGAGAAGCCT
TGCTGACACAGGAACGCGAGCTGATTTTCCAGGGTTTCGTACTGTTTCTCTGTTGGGCGGGTGCCGAGAT
GCACTTTAGCCCCGTCGCGATGTGAGAGGAGAGCACAGCGGAATGACTTGGCGTTGTTCCGCAGAAAGTC
TTGCCATGACTCGCCTTCCAGGGGGCAGAAGTGGGTATGATGCCTGTCCAGCATCTCGATTGCCAGGGCA
TCGAGCAGGGCCCGCTTGTTCTTCACGTGCCAGTACAGGGTAGGCTGCTCAACTCCCAGCTTTTGAGCGA
GTTTCCTTGTCGTCAGGCCTTCGATACCGACTTCATTGAGTAATTCCAGAGCAGAGTTTATGACTTTGCT
CTTGTCCAGTCTAGATGGGCCAGGATTCTCCTCGACGTCACCGCATGTTAGCAGACTTCCTCTGCCCTCT
CCACTGCCCTTGTACAGCTCGTCCATGCCGAGAGTGATCCCGGCGGCGGTGCGGAACTCCAGCAGGACCA
TGTGATCGCGCTTCTCGTTGGGGTCTTTGCTCAGCACGGACTGGGTGCTCAGGTAGTGGCTGTCGGGCAG
CAGCACGGGGCCGTCGCCGATGGGGGTGTTCTGCTGGTAGTGGTCGGCGAGCTGCACGCTGCCGTCCTCC
ACGTTGTGGCGGATCTTGAAGTTCACCTTGATGCCGTTCTTCTGCTTGACGGCCATGATATAGATGTTGT
GGCTGTTGAAGTTGTACTCCAGCTTGTGCCCCAGGATGTTGCCGTCCTCCTTGAAGTCGACGCCCTTCAG
CTCGATGCGGTTCACTAGGGTGTCGCCCTCGAACTTCACCTCGGCGCGGGTCTTGTAGGTGCCGTCGTCC
TTGAAGAAGATGGTGCGCTCCTGGACGTAGCCTTCGGGCATGGCGGACTTGAAGAAGTCGTGCTGCTTCA
TGTGGTCGGGGTAGCGGGCGAAGCACTGCACGCCGTGGCTCAGGGTGGTCACGAGGGTGGGCCAGGGCAC
GGGCAGCTTGCCGGTGGTGCAGATGAACTTCAGGGTCAGCTTGCCGTTGGTGGCATCGCCCTCGCCCTCG
CCCCTCACGCTGAACTTGTGGCCGTTTACGTCGCCGTCCAGCTCGACCAGGATGGGCACCACCCCGGTGA
ACAGCTCCTCGCCCTTGCTCACCATGGTGGGCTAGCGAAGTTCCTATACTTTCTAGAGAATAGGAACTTC
TTGCCTTAACCCAGAAATTATCACTGTTATTCTTTAGAATGGTGCAAAGAGAAGTTCCTATACCTTTTGA
AGAATAGGAACTTCGAATTCGATATCAAGCTTATCGATAATCAACCTCTGGATTACAAAATTTGTGAAAG
ATTGACTGGTATTCTTAACTATGTTGCTCCTTTTACGCTATGTGGATACGCTGCTTTAATGCCTTTGTAT
CATGCTATTGCTTCCCGTATGGCTTTCATTTTCTCCTCCTTGTATAAATCCTGGTTGCTGTCTCTTTATG
AGGAGTTGTGGCCCGTTGTCAGGCAACGTGGCGTGGTGTGCACTGTGTTTGCTGACGCAACCCCCACTGG
TTGGGGCATTGCCACCACCTGTCAGCTCCTTTCCGGGACTTTCGCTTTCCCCCTCCCTATTGCCACGGCG
GAACTCATCGCCGCCTGCCTTGCCCGCTGCTGGACAGGGGCTCGGCTGTTGGGCACTGACAATTCCGTGG
TGTTGTCGGGGAAATCATCGTCCTTTCCTTGGCTGCTCGCCTATGTTGCCACCTGGATTCTGCGCGGGAC
GTCCTTCTGCTACGTCCCTTCGGCCCTCAATCCAGCGGACCTTCCTTCCCGCGGCCTGCTGCCGGCTCTG
CGGCCTCTTCCGCGTCTTCGCCTTCGCCCTCAGACGAGTCGGATCTCCCTTTGGGCCGCCTCCCCGCATC
GATACCGAGCGCTGCTCGAGAGATCTACGGGTGGCATCCCTGTGACCCCTCCCCAGTGCCTCTCCTGGCC
CTGGAAGTTGCCACTCCAGTGCCCACCAGCCTTGTCCTAATAAAATTAAGTTGCATCATTTTGTCTGACT
AGGTGTCCTTCTATAATATTATGGGGTGGAGGGGGGTGGTATGGAGCAAGGGGCAAGTTGGGAAGACAAC
CTGTAGGGCCTGCGGGGTCTATTGGGAACCAAGCTGGAGTGCAGTGGCACAATCTTGGCTCACTGCAATC
TCCGCCTCCTGGGTTCAAGCGATTCTCCTGCCTCAGCCTCCCGAGTTGTTGGGATTCCAGGCATGCATGA
CCAGGCTCAGCTAATTTTTGTTTTTTTGGTAGAGACGGGGTTTCACCATATTGGCCAGGCTGGTCTCCAA
CTCCTAATCTCAGGTGATCTACCCACCTTGGCCTCCCAAATTGCTGGGATTACAGGCGTGAACCACTGCT
CCCTTCCCTGTCCTTCTGATTTTGTAGGTAACCACGTGCGGACCGAGCGGCCGCAGGAACCCCTAGTGAT
GGAGTTGGCCACTCCCTCTCTGCGCGCTCGCTCGCTCACTGAGGCCGGGCGACCAAAGGTCGCCCGACGC
CCGGGCTTTGCCCGGGCGGCCTCAGTGAGCGAGCGAGCGCGCAGCTGCCTGCAGGGGCGCCTGATGCGGT
ATTTTCTCCTTACGCATCTGTGCGGTATTTCACACCGCATA
[95 nt withheld, positions 4732-4826]
T
[46 nt withheld, positions 4828-4873]
C
[141 nt withheld, positions 4875-5015]
CCTTTGACGTTGGAGTCCACGTTCTTT
[37 nt withheld, positions 5043-5079]
ACTCTATCTCGGGCTATTCTTTTGATTTATAAGGGATTTTGCCGATTTCGGTCTATTGGTTAAAAAATGA
GCTGATTTAACAAAAATTTAACGCGAATTTTAACAAAATATTAACGTTTACAATTTTATGGTGCACTCTC
AGTACAATCTGCTCTGATGCCGCATAGTTAAGCCAGCCCCGACACCCGCCAACACCCGCTGACGCGCCCT
GACGGGCTTGTCTGCTCCCGGCATCCGCTTACAGACAAGCTGTGACCGTCTCCGGGAGCTGCATGTGTCA
GAGGTTTTCACCGTCATCACCGAAACGCGCGAGACGAAAGGGCCTCGTGATACGCCTATTTTTATAGGTT
AATGTCATGATAATAATGGTTTCTTAGACGTCAGGTGGCACTTTTCGGGGAAATGTGCGCGGAACCCCTA
TTTGTTTATTTTTCTAAATACATTCAAATATGTATCCGCTCATGAGACAATAACCCTGATAAATGCTTCA
ATAATATTGAAAAAGGAAGAGTATGAGTATTCAACATTTCCGTGTCGCCCTTATTCCCTTTTTTGCGGCA
TTTTGCCTTCCTGTTTTTGCTCACCCAGAAACGCTGGTGAAAGTAAAAGATGCTGAAGATCAGTTGGGTG
CACGAGTGGGTTACATCGAACTGGATCTCAACAGCGGTAAGATCCTTGAGAGTTTTCGCCCCGAAGAACG
TTTTCCAATGATGAGCACTTTTAAAGTTCTGCTATGTGGCGCGGTATTATCCCGTATTGACGCCGGGCAA
GAGCAACTCGGTCGCCGCATACACTATTCTCAGAATGACTTGGTTGAGTACTCACCAGTCACAGAAAAGC
ATCTTACGGATGGCATGACAGTAAGAGAATTATGCAGTGCTGCCATAACCATGAGTGATAACACTGCGGC
CAACTTACTTCTGACAACGATCGGAGGACCGAAGGAGCTAACCGCTTTTTTGCACAACATGGGGGATCAT
GTAACTCGCCTTGATCGTTGGGAACCGGAGCTGAATGAAGCCATACCAAACGACGAGCGTGACACCACGA
TGCCTGTAGCAATGGCAACAACGTTGCGCAAACTATTAACTGGCGAACTACTTACTCTAGCTTCCCGGCA
ACAATTAATAGACTGGATGGAGGCGGATAAAGTTGCAGGACCACTTCTGCGCTCGGCCCTTCCGGCTGGC
TGGTTTATTGCTGATAAATCTGGAGCCGGTGAGCGTGGGTCTCGCGGTATCATTGCAGCACTGGGGCCAG
ATGGTAAGCCCTCCCGTATCGTAGTTATCTACACGACGGGGAGTCAGGCAACTATGGATGAACGAAATAG
ACAGATCGCTGAGATAGGTGCCTCACTGATTAAGCATTGGTAACTGTCAGACCAAGTTTACTCATATATA
CTTTAGATTGATTTAAAACTTCATTTTTAATTTAAAAGGATCTAGGTGAAGATCCTTTTTGATAATCTCA
TGACCAAAATCCCTTAACGTGAGTTTTCGTTCCACTGAGCGTCAGACCCCGTAGAAAAGATCAAAGGATC
TTCTTGAGATCCTTTTTTTCTGCGCGTAATCTGCTGCTTGCAAACAAAAAAACCACCGCTACCAGCGGTG
GTTTGTTTGCCGGATCAAGAGCTACCAACTCTTTTTCCGAAGGTAACTGGCTTCAGCAGAGCGCAGATAC
CAAATACTGTTCTTCTAGTGTAGCCGTAGTTAGGCCACCACTTCAAGAACTCTGTAGCACCGCCTACATA
CCTCGCTCTGCTAATCCTGTTACCAGTGGCTGCTGCCAGTGGCGATAAGTCGTGTCTTACCGGGTTGGAC
TCAAGACGATAGTTACCGGATAAGGCGCAGCGGTCGGGCTGAACGGGGGGTTCGTGCACACAGCCCAGCT
TGGAGCGAACGACCTACACCGAACTGAGATACCTACAGCGTGAGCTATGAGAAAGCGCCACGCTTCCCGA
AGGGAGAAAGGCGGACAGGTATCCGGTAAGCGGCAGGGTCGGAACAGGAGAGCGCACGAGGGAGCTTCCA
GGGGGAAACGCCTGGTATCTTTATAGTCCTGTCGGGTTTCGCCACCTCTGACTTGAGCGTCGATTTTTGT
GATGCTCGTCAGGGGGGCGGAGCCTATGGAAAAACGCCAGCAACGCGGCCTTTTTACGGTTCCTGGCCTT
TTGCTGGCCTTTTGCTCACATGT
Features (pLannotate 1.2.2; 22 found; start..end, strand, type, name):
     12..39      +  repeat_region  AAV2 ITR (fragment): inverted terminal repeat of adeno-associated virus serotype 2 inverted
     68..95      +  repeat_region  AAV2 ITR (fragment): inverted terminal repeat of adeno-associated virus serotype 2 inverted
    158..224     +  CDS            small t antigen (fragment): SV40 (simian virus 40) small t antigen
    231..1409    +  promoter       EF-1α promoter: strong constitutive promoter for human elongation factor EF-1α
   1416..1433    +  misc_feature   MCS (fragment): pUC18/19 multiple cloning site
   1440..1473    +  protein_bind   FRT (minimal): supports FLP-mediated excision but not integration (Turan and Bode, 2011) FLP recombinase from the Saccharomyces cerevisiae 2μ plasmid
   1474..1523    -  intron         β-globin intron (fragment): internally truncated intron from human β-globin
   1848..2465    -  CDS            rtTA3 (fragment): reverse tetracycline transactivator 3 activates expression from Tet-responsive promoters in the presence of doxycycline
   2529..3245    -  CDS            EBFP2: EBFP2 is a basic (constitutively fluorescent) blue fluorescent protein published in 2007, derived from Aequorea victoria. It is reported to be a rapidly-maturing monomer with moderate acid sensitivity.
   3257..3290    -  protein_bind   FRT (minimal): supports FLP-mediated excision but not integration (Turan and Bode, 2011) FLP recombinase from the Saccharomyces cerevisiae 2μ plasmid
   3291..3341    -  intron         β-globin intron (fragment): internally truncated intron from human β-globin
   3375..3399    +  misc_feature   MCS (fragment): pBluescript multiple cloning site
   3399..3987    +  misc_feature   WPRE: woodchuck hepatitis virus posttranscriptional regulatory element
   4019..4495    +  polyA_signal   hGH poly(A) signal: human growth hormone polyadenylation signal
   4535..4675    +  repeat_region  AAV2 ITR: inverted terminal repeat of adeno-associated virus serotype 2 inverted
   4680..4731    -  misc_feature   bom (fragment): basis of mobility region from pBR322
   4750..5205    +  rep_origin     f1 ori (sequence partly withheld): f1 bacteriophage origin of replication; arrow indicates direction of (+) strand synthesis
   5206..5255    -  misc_feature   bom (fragment): basis of mobility region from pBR322
   5357..5392    -  CDS            rop (fragment): Rop protein, which maintains plasmids at low copy number; rop
   5487..5591    +  promoter       AmpR promoter: bla
   5592..6452    +  CDS            AmpR: β-lactamase; bla; confers resistance to ampicillin, carbenicillin, and related antibiotics
   6623..7211    +  rep_origin     ori: high-copy-number ColE1/pMB1/pBR322/pUC origin of replication
