[The description below was written by a language model from this plasmid's Addgene catalogue record and pLannotate feature annotations shown in this document.]
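Description:
pAAV-EF1a-FRT-EBFP-tTAn is an AAV transfer plasmid of about 7.3 kb, built on the pAAV-Ef1a-fDIO EYFP backbone, that provides Flp recombinase-dependent expression of a blue fluorescent protein together with the N-terminal half of an intein-split tetracycline transactivator. It is propagated in bacteria as a high-copy plasmid through a ColE1/pUC-type origin with ampicillin selection (AmpR), and it also carries an f1 origin. The expression cassette lies between AAV2 inverted terminal repeats, which allow it to be packaged into recombinant AAV. The annotation detects the right ITR in full but only short fragments of the left one.

Within the ITRs, the human EF-1α promoter is followed by a roughly 1.7 kb synthetic insert placed in antisense orientation and flanked by FRT sites in the fDIO arrangement inherited from the backbone. The automated annotation labels one minimal FRT on each side, with short adjacent matches called β-globin intron fragments. In cells lacking Flp the coding sequence cannot be translated. Flp-mediated recombination inverts the cassette into the sense orientation so that EF-1α drives it. The inverted region contains EBFP (annotated as EBFP2) and a Tet-transactivator-derived segment that the software matches to an rtTA3 fragment, corresponding to the tTA N-terminal portion described by the depositor. The InteinN sequence is not separately annotated, and the record does not state how EBFP and tTAn-InteinN are linked. A WPRE and hGH polyadenylation signal follow to enhance and terminate expression.

According to the associated publication, the construct belongs to an intein-split transactivator system for intersectional neural imaging and optogenetic manipulation. Presumably a complementary C-terminal half is needed to reconstitute active tTA by protein splicing, while EBFP marks Flp-positive cells.
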