Addgene plasmid #172127: pAAV-EF1a-FRT-EBFP-tTAn
Purpose: Expression of EBFP and tTA-InteinN in Flp recombinase positive cells
Depositing lab: Chun Xu. Depositing organization: Center for Excellence in Brain Science and Intelligence Technology, Chinese Academy of Sciences. Publication: An intein-split transactivator for intersectional neural imaging and optogenetic manipulation. Chen HS, Zhang XL, Yang RR, Wang GL, Zhu XY, Xu YF, Wang DY, Zhang N, Qiu S, Zhan LJ, Shen ZM, Xu XH, Long G, Xu C. Nat Commun. 2022 Jun 23;13(1):3605. doi: 10.1038/s41467-022-31255-x. PubMed 35739125.
Backbone
  Vector backbone: pAAV-Ef1a-fDIO EYFP
  Backbone manufacturer: Addgene(#55641)
  Backbone size w/o insert (bp): 5590
  Vector type: AAV
  Selectable markers: EBFP
Growth in bacteria
  Bacterial resistance: Ampicillin, 100 μg/mL
  Growth temperature: 37°C
  Growth strain: NEB Stable
  Copy number: High Copy
Gene/Insert
  Gene/Insert name: EBFP, tTAn-InteinN
  Species: Synthetic
  Insert size (bp): 1692
  Promoter: EF1a
  Cloning method: Ligation Independent Cloning
  Sequencing primers: 5′ ggcacttgatgtaattctcc; 3′ gcgtaaaaggagcaacatag
Resource information
  A portion of this plasmid was derived from a plasmid made by: EBFP from AAV pmSyn1-EBFP-Cre(Addgene #51507), tTAN from pAAV-TRE-fDIO-GFP-IRES-tTA(Addgene #118026), InteinN from pLKO-GFP-IntN-ddFKBP (An intein-mediated modulation of protein stability system and its application to study human cytomegalovirus essential gene function. Deng Pan, et al. Sci Rep, 2016. 6: p. 26167.)
Terms and licenses: Academic/Nonprofit Terms; Industry Terms: Not Available to Industry
Depositor comments: Used Infusion cloning. 5' cloning site: AscI (not destroyed), 3' cloning site: NheI (not destroyed). Please visit https://www.biorxiv.org/content/10.1101/2021.04.05.438407v1 for bioRxiv preprint.
How to cite: pAAV-EF1a-FRT-EBFP-tTAn was a gift from Chun Xu (Addgene plasmid # 172127 ; http://n2t.net/addgene:172127 ; RRID:Addgene_172127)
